Addgene plasmid #29644: pENTR4-HaloTag (w876-1)
Purpose: (Empty Backbone)
Depositing lab: Eric Campeau. Depositing organization: University of Massachusetts, Worcester.
Backbone
  Vector backbone: pENTR4
  Backbone manufacturer: Invitrogen
  Backbone size (bp): 3221
  Vector type: Entry vector
Growth in bacteria
  Bacterial resistance: Kanamycin, 50 μg/mL
  Growth temperature: 37°C
  Growth strain: DH5alpha
  Growth instructions: TOP10F', 37oC
  Copy number: High Copy
Gene/Insert
  Gene/Insert name: no insert
  Tag / fusion protein: HaloTag (N terminal on backbone)
  Cloning method: Restriction Enzyme; 5′ cloning site Nco I (not destroyed); 3′ cloning site Bam HI (not destroyed)
  Sequencing primers: 5′ ENTRforw; 3′ ENTRrev
Terms and licenses: Academic/Nonprofit Terms; Industry Terms: Not Available to Industry
Depositor comments: Sequence verified, no further characterization.
How to cite: pENTR4-HaloTag (w876-1) was a gift from Eric Campeau (Addgene plasmid # 29644 ; http://n2t.net/addgene:29644 ; RRID:Addgene_29644)
