[The description below was written by a language model from this plasmid's Addgene catalogue record and pLannotate feature annotations shown in this document.]
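Description:
pENTR4-HaloTag (w876-1) is a Gateway entry vector built on the Invitrogen pENTR4 backbone, deposited as an empty backbone with no gene of interest inserted. The complete plasmid is 3,221 bp and is maintained in E. coli through a high-copy ColE1/pUC-type origin, with selection by a kanamycin resistance gene (aph(3')-Ia). A short fragment annotated as RSF origin at the start of the sequence is only 46 nt long and probably reflects sequence similarity, not a second functional replicon. The rrnB T1 and T2 transcription terminators lie upstream of the cloning region, where they limit read-through transcription from the backbone into the cassette.

The functional payload sits between the attL1 and attL2 recombination sites. Just after attL1 is the HaloTag coding sequence, a modified bacterial dehalogenase that bonds covalently to chloroalkane ligands. It is followed by a TEV protease recognition site and then a short stretch before attL2 where a coding sequence can be placed. An open reading frame cloned in frame downstream would therefore carry an N-terminal HaloTag that TEV cleavage can remove. The record lists NcoI and BamHI as retained cloning sites, though their exact positions relative to the tag are not shown in the feature table.

No promoter is annotated within the att-flanked region, as expected for an entry clone. Expression depends on transferring the HaloTag-TEV-insert cassette by LR Clonase recombination into a destination vector that supplies the promoter and host-specific elements. The resulting fusions suit typical HaloTag applications such as fluorescent ligand labelling and covalent capture or purification. The depositor and repository sequences give matching feature maps, apart from the strand assigned to the T1 terminator. The depositor notes sequence verification only, with no further characterisation.
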