Features (pLannotate 1.2.2; 9 found; start..end, strand, type, name):
      1..46      +  rep_origin     RSF ori (fragment): Plasmids containing the RSF 1030 origin of replication can be propagated in E. coli cells that contain additional plasmids with compatible origins.
    106..149     -  terminator     rrnB T1 terminator: Escherichia coli rrnB; transcription terminator T1 from the E. coli rrnB gene
    281..308     +  terminator     rrnB T2 terminator: transcription terminator T2 from the E. coli rrnB gene
    358..457     +  protein_bind   attL1: mutant version of attL; recombination site for the Gateway® LR reaction LR Clonase™
    463..1353    +  CDS            HaloTag®: modified bacterial dehalogenase that forms covalent bonds with chloroalkane derivatives
   1366..1386    +  CDS            TEV site: tobacco etch virus (TEV) protease recognition and cleavage site
   1450..1549    -  protein_bind   attL2: mutant version of attL; recombination site for the Gateway® LR reaction LR Clonase™
   1672..2481    +  CDS            KanR: aminoglycoside phosphotransferase; aph(3')-Ia; confers resistance to kanamycin in bacteria or G418 (Geneticin®) in eukaryotes
   2571..3159    +  rep_origin     ori: high-copy-number ColE1/pMB1/pBR322/pUC origin of replication
>Addgene plasmid #29644 | pENTR4-HaloTag (w876-1) | depositor full sequence | sequence record 12610 | Author sequence
CTTTCCTGCGTTATCCCCTGATTCTGTGGATAACCGTATTACCGCTAGCATGGATCTCGGGGACGTCTAA
CTACTAAGCGAGAGTAGGGAACTGCCAGGCATCAAATAAAACGAAAGGCTCAGTCGGAAGACTGGGCCTT
TCGTTTTATCTGTTGTTTGTCGGTGAACGCTCTCCTGAGTAGGACAAATCCGCCGGGAGCGGATTTGAAC
GTTGTGAAGCAACGGCCCGGAGGGTGGCGGGCAGGACGCCCGCCATAAACTGCCAGGCATCAAACTAAGC
AGAAGGCCATCCTGACGGATGGCCTTTTTGCGTTTCTACAAACTCTTCCTGTTAGTTAGTTACTTAAGCT
CGGGCCCCAAATAATGATTTTATTTTGACTGATAGTGACCTGTTCGTTGCAACAAATTGATAAGCAATGC
TTTTTTATAATGCCAACTTTGTACAAAAAAGCAGGCTCCACCATGGCAGAAATCGGTACTGGCTTTCCAT
TCGACCCCCATTATGTGGAAGTCCTGGGCGAGCGCATGCACTACGTCGATGTTGGTCCGCGCGATGGCAC
CCCTGTGCTGTTCCTGCACGGTAACCCGACCTCCTCCTACGTGTGGCGCAACATCATCCCGCATGTTGCA
CCGACCCATCGCTGCATTGCTCCAGACCTGATCGGTATGGGCAAATCCGACAAACCAGACCTGGGTTATT
TCTTCGACGACCACGTCCGCTTCATGGATGCCTTCATCGAAGCCCTGGGTCTGGAAGAGGTCGTCCTGGT
CATTCACGACTGGGGCTCCGCTCTGGGTTTCCACTGGGCCAAGCGCAATCCAGAGCGCGTCAAAGGTATT
GCATTTATGGAGTTCATCCGCCCTATCCCGACCTGGGACGAATGGCCAGAATTTGCCCGCGAGACCTTCC
AGGCCTTCCGCACCACCGACGTCGGCCGCAAGCTGATCATCGATCAGAACGTTTTTATCGAGGGTACGCT
GCCGATGGGTGTCGTCCGCCCGCTGACTGAAGTCGAGATGGACCATTACCGCGAGCCGTTCCTGAATCCT
GTTGACCGCGAGCCACTGTGGCGCTTCCCAAACGAGCTGCCAATCGCCGGTGAGCCAGCGAACATCGTCG
CGCTGGTCGAAGAATACATGGACTGGCTGCACCAGTCCCCTGTCCCGAAGCTGCTGTTCTGGGGCACCCC
AGGCGTTCTGATCCCACCGGCCGAAGCCGCTCGCCTGGCCAAAAGCCTGCCTAACTGCAAGGCTGTGGAC
ATCGGCCCGGGTCTGAATCTGCTGCAAGAAGACAACCCGGACCTGATCGGCAGCGAGATCGCGCGCTGGC
TGTCGACGCTCGAGATTTCCGGCGAGCCAACCACTGAGGATCTGTACTTTCAGAGCGATAACGCGAATTC
AGTCGACTGGATCCGGTACCGAATTCGCGGCCGCACTCGAGATATCTAGACCCAGCTTTCTTGTACAAAG
TTGGCATTATAAGAAAGCATTGCTTATCAATTTGTTGCAACGAACAGGTCACTATCAGTCAAAATAAAAT
CATTATTTGCCATCCAGCTGCAGCTCTGGCCCGTGTCTCAAAATCTCTGATGTTACATTGCACAAGATAA
AAATATATCATCATGAACAATAAAACTGTCTGCTTACATAAACAGTAATACAAGGGGTGTTATGAGCCAT
ATTCAACGGGAAACGTCGAGGCCGCGATTAAATTCCAACATGGATGCTGATTTATATGGGTATAAATGGG
CTCGCGATAATGTCGGGCAATCAGGTGCGACAATCTATCGCTTGTATGGGAAGCCCGATGCGCCAGAGTT
GTTTCTGAAACATGGCAAAGGTAGCGTTGCCAATGATGTTACAGATGAGATGGTCAGACTAAACTGGCTG
ACGGAATTTATGCCTCTTCCGACCATCAAGCATTTTATCCGTACTCCTGGTGATGCATGGTTACTCACCA
CTGCGATCCCCGGAAAAACAGCATTCCAGGTATTAGAAGAATATCCTGATTCAGGTGAAAATATTGTTGA
TGCGCTGGCAGTGTTCCTGCGCCGGTTGCATTCGATTCCTGTTTGTAATTGTCCTTTTAACAGCGATCGC
GTATTTCGTCTCGCTCAGGCGCAATCACGAATGAATAACGGTTTGGTTGATGCGAGTGATTTTGATGACG
AGCGTAATGGCTGGCCTGTTGAACAAGTCTGGAAAGAAATGCATAAACTTTTGCCATTCTCACCGGATTC
AGTCGTCACTCATGGTGATTTCTCACTTGATAACCTTATTTTTGACGAGGGGAAATTAATAGGTTGTATT
GATGTTGGACGAGTCGGAATCGCAGACCGATACCAGGATCTTGCCATCCTATGGAACTGCCTCGGTGAGT
TTTCTCCTTCATTACAGAAACGGCTTTTTCAAAAATATGGTATTGATAATCCTGATATGAATAAATTGCA
GTTTCATTTGATGCTCGATGAGTTTTTCTAATCAGAATTGGTTAATTGGTTGTAACATTATTCAGATTGG
GCCCCGTTCCACTGAGCGTCAGACCCCGTAGAAAAGATCAAAGGATCTTCTTGAGATCCTTTTTTTCTGC
GCGTAATCTGCTGCTTGCAAACAAAAAAACCACCGCTACCAGCGGTGGTTTGTTTGCCGGATCAAGAGCT
ACCAACTCTTTTTCCGAAGGTAACTGGCTTCAGCAGAGCGCAGATACCAAATACTGTTCTTCTAGTGTAG
CCGTAGTTAGGCCACCACTTCAAGAACTCTGTAGCACCGCCTACATACCTCGCTCTGCTAATCCTGTTAC
CAGTGGCTGCTGCCAGTGGCGATAAGTCGTGTCTTACCGGGTTGGACTCAAGACGATAGTTACCGGATAA
GGCGCAGCGGTCGGGCTGAACGGGGGGTTCGTGCACACAGCCCAGCTTGGAGCGAACGACCTACACCGAA
CTGAGATACCTACAGCGTGAGCTATGAGAAAGCGCCACGCTTCCCGAAGGGAGAAAGGCGGACAGGTATC
CGGTAAGCGGCAGGGTCGGAACAGGAGAGCGCACGAGGGAGCTTCCAGGGGGAAACGCCTGGTATCTTTA
TAGTCCTGTCGGGTTTCGCCACCTCTGACTTGAGCGTCGATTTTTGTGATGCTCGTCAGGGGGGCGGAGC
CTATGGAAAAACGCCAGCAACGCGGCCTTTTTACGGTTCCTGGCCTTTTGCTGGCCTTTTGCTCACATGT
T
