Features (pLannotate 1.2.2; 9 found; start..end, strand, type, name):
      1..46      +  rep_origin     RSF ori (fragment): Plasmids containing the RSF 1030 origin of replication can be propagated in E. coli cells that contain additional plasmids with compatible origins.
    106..149     +  terminator     rrnB T1 terminator: Escherichia coli rrnB; transcription terminator T1 from the E. coli rrnB gene
    281..308     +  terminator     rrnB T2 terminator: transcription terminator T2 from the E. coli rrnB gene
    358..457     +  protein_bind   attL1: mutant version of attL; recombination site for the Gateway® LR reaction LR Clonase™
    463..1353    +  CDS            HaloTag®: modified bacterial dehalogenase that forms covalent bonds with chloroalkane derivatives
   1366..1386    +  CDS            TEV site: tobacco etch virus (TEV) protease recognition and cleavage site
   1450..1549    -  protein_bind   attL2: mutant version of attL; recombination site for the Gateway® LR reaction LR Clonase™
   1672..2481    +  CDS            KanR: aminoglycoside phosphotransferase; aph(3')-Ia; confers resistance to kanamycin in bacteria or G418 (Geneticin®) in eukaryotes
   2571..3159    +  rep_origin     ori: high-copy-number ColE1/pMB1/pBR322/pUC origin of replication
>Addgene plasmid #29644 | pENTR4-HaloTag (w876-1) | addgene full sequence | sequence record 220459 | Addgene NGS Result
CTTTCCTGCGTTATCCCCTGATTCTGTGGATAACCGTATTACCGCTAGCATGGATCTCGGGGACGTCTAA
CTACTAAGCGAGAGTAGGGAACTGCCAGGCATCAAATAAAACGAAAGGCCCAGTCTTCCGACTGAGCCTT
TCGTTTTATCTGTTGTTTGTCGGTGAACGCTCTCCTGAGTAGGACAAATCCGCCGGGAGCGGATTTGAAC
GTTGTGAAGCAACGGCCCGGAGGGTGGCGGGCAGGACGCCCGCCATAAACTGCCAGGCATCAAACTAAGC
AGAAGGCCATCCTGACGGATGGCCTTTTTGCGTTTCTACAAACTCTTCCTGTTAGTTAGTTACTTAAGCT
CGGGCCCCAAATAATGATTTTATTTTGACTGATAGTGACCTGTTCGTTGCAACAAATTGATAAGCAATGC
TTTTTTATAATGCCAACTTTGTACAAAAAAGCAGGCTCCACCATGGCAGAAATCGGTACTGGCTTTCCAT
TCGACCCCCATTATGTGGAAGTCCTGGGCGAGCGCATGCACTACGTCGATGTTGGTCCGCGCGATGGCAC
CCCTGTGCTGTTCCTGCACGGTAACCCGACCTCCTCCTACGTGTGGCGCAACATCATCCCGCATGTTGCA
CCGACCCATCGCTGCATTGCTCCAGACCTGATCGGTATGGGCAAATCCGACAAACCAGACCTGGGTTATT
TCTTCGACGACCACGTCCGCTTCATGGATGCCTTCATCGAAGCCCTGGGTCTGGAAGAGGTCGTCCTGGT
CATTCACGACTGGGGCTCCGCTCTGGGTTTCCACTGGGCCAAGCGCAATCCAGAGCGCGTCAAAGGTATT
GCATTTATGGAGTTCATCCGCCCTATCCCGACCTGGGACGAATGGCCAGAATTTGCCCGCGAGACCTTCC
AGGCCTTCCGCACCACCGACGTCGGCCGCAAGCTGATCATCGATCAGAACGTTTTTATCGAGGGTACGCT
GCCGATGGGTGTCGTCCGCCCGCTGACTGAAGTCGAGATGGACCATTACCGCGAGCCGTTCCTGAATCCT
GTTGACCGCGAGCCACTGTGGCGCTTCCCAAACGAGCTGCCAATCGCCGGTGAGCCAGCGAACATCGTCG
CGCTGGTCGAAGAATACATGGACTGGCTGCACCAGTCCCCTGTCCCGAAGCTGCTGTTCTGGGGCACCCC
AGGCGTTCTGATCCCACCGGCCGAAGCCGCTCGCCTGGCCAAAAGCCTGCCTAACTGCAAGGCTGTGGAC
ATCGGCCCGGGTCTGAATCTGCTGCAAGAAGACAACCCGGACCTGATCGGCAGCGAGATCGCGCGCTGGC
TGTCGACGCTCGAGATTTCCGGCGAGCCAACCACTGAGGATCTGTACTTTCAGAGCGATAACGCGAATTC
AGTCGACTGGATCCGGTACCGAATTCGCGGCCGCACTCGAGATATCTAGACCCAGCTTTCTTGTACAAAG
TTGGCATTATAAGAAAGCATTGCTTATCAATTTGTTGCAACGAACAGGTCACTATCAGTCAAAATAAAAT
CATTATTTGCCATCCAGCTGCAGCTCTGGCCCGTGTCTCAAAATCTCTGATGTTACATTGCACAAGATAA
AAATATATCATCATGAACAATAAAACTGTCTGCTTACATAAACAGTAATACAAGGGGTGTTATGAGCCAT
ATTCAACGGGAAACGTCGAGGCCGCGATTAAATTCCAACATGGATGCTGATTTATATGGGTATAAATGGG
CTCGCGATAATGTCGGGCAATCAGGTGCGACAATCTATCGCTTGTATGGGAAGCCCGATGCGCCAGAGTT
GTTTCTGAAACATGGCAAAGGTAGCGTTGCCAATGATGTTACAGATGAGATGGTCAGACTAAACTGGCTG
ACGGAATTTATGCCTCTTCCGACCATCAAGCATTTTATCCGTACTCCTGGTGATGCATGGTTACTCACCA
CTGCGATCCCCGGAAAAACAGCATTCCAGGTATTAGAAGAATATCCTGATTCAGGTGAAAATATTGTTGA
TGCGCTGGCAGTGTTCCTGCGCCGGTTGCATTCGATTCCTGTTTGTAATTGTCCTTTTAACAGCGATCGC
GTATTTCGTCTCGCTCAGGCGCAATCACGAATGAATAACGGTTTGGTTGATGCGAGTGATTTTGATGACG
AGCGTAATGGCTGGCCTGTTGAACAAGTCTGGAAAGAAATGCATAAACTTTTGCCATTCTCACCGGATTC
AGTCGTCACTCATGGTGATTTCTCACTTGATAACCTTATTTTTGACGAGGGGAAATTAATAGGTTGTATT
GATGTTGGACGAGTCGGAATCGCAGACCGATACCAGGATCTTGCCATCCTATGGAACTGCCTCGGTGAGT
TTTCTCCTTCATTACAGAAACGGCTTTTTCAAAAATATGGTATTGATAATCCTGATATGAATAAATTGCA
GTTTCATTTGATGCTCGATGAGTTTTTCTAATCAGAATTGGTTAATTGGTTGTAACATTATTCAGATTGG
GCCCCGTTCCACTGAGCGTCAGACCCCGTAGAAAAGATCAAAGGATCTTCTTGAGATCCTTTTTTTCTGC
GCGTAATCTGCTGCTTGCAAACAAAAAAACCACCGCTACCAGCGGTGGTTTGTTTGCCGGATCAAGAGCT
ACCAACTCTTTTTCCGAAGGTAACTGGCTTCAGCAGAGCGCAGATACCAAATACTGTTCTTCTAGTGTAG
CCGTAGTTAGGCCACCACTTCAAGAACTCTGTAGCACCGCCTACATACCTCGCTCTGCTAATCCTGTTAC
CAGTGGCTGCTGCCAGTGGCGATAAGTCGTGTCTTACCGGGTTGGACTCAAGACGATAGTTACCGGATAA
GGCGCAGCGGTCGGGCTGAACGGGGGGTTCGTGCACACAGCCCAGCTTGGAGCGAACGACCTACACCGAA
CTGAGATACCTACAGCGTGAGCTATGAGAAAGCGCCACGCTTCCCGAAGGGAGAAAGGCGGACAGGTATC
CGGTAAGCGGCAGGGTCGGAACAGGAGAGCGCACGAGGGAGCTTCCAGGGGGAAACGCCTGGTATCTTTA
TAGTCCTGTCGGGTTTCGCCACCTCTGACTTGAGCGTCGATTTTTGTGATGCTCGTCAGGGGGGCGGAGC
CTATGGAAAAACGCCAGCAACGCGGCCTTTTTACGGTTCCTGGCCTTTTGCTGGCCTTTTGCTCACATGT
T
