>Addgene plasmid #29644 | pENTR4-HaloTag (w876-1) | addgene partial sequence | sequence record 35159 | 29644 with pENTR-R
GTTTTATTGTTCATGATGATATATTTTTATCTTGTGCAATGTAACATCAGAGATTTTGAGACACGGGCCA
GAGCTGCAGCTGGATGGCAAATAATGATTTTATTTTGACTGATAGTGACCTGTTCGTTGCAACAAATTGA
TAAGCAATGCTTTCTTATAATGCCAACTTTGTACAAGAAAGCTGGGTCTAGATATCTCGAGTGCGGCCGC
GAATTCGGTACCGGATCCAGTCGACTGAATTCGCGTTATCGCTCTGAAAGTACAGATCCTCAGTGGTTGG
CTCGCCGGAAATCTCGAGCGTCGACAGCCAGCGCGCGATCTCGCTGCCGATCAGGTCCGGGTTGTCTTCT
TGCAGCAGATTCAGACCCGGGCCGATGTCCACAGCCTTGCAGTTAGGCAGGCTTTTGGCCAGGCGAGCGG
CTTCGGCCGGTGGGATCAGAACGCCTGGGGTGCCCCAGAACAGCAGCTTCGGGACAGGGGACTGGTGCAG
CCAGTCCATGTATTCTTCGACCAGCGCGACGATGTTCGCTGGCTCACCGGCGATTGGCAGCTCGTTTGGG
AAGCGCCACAGTGGCTCGCGGTCAACAGGATTCAGGAACGGCTCGCGGTAATGGTCCATCTCGACTTCAG
TCAGCGGGCGGACGACACCCATCGGCAGCGTACCCTCGATAAAAACGTTCTGATCGATGATCAGCTTGCG
GCCGACGTCGGTGGTGCGGAAGGCCTGGAAGGTCTCGCGGGCAAATTCTGGCCATTCGTCCCAGGTCGGG
ATAGGGCGGATGAACTCCATAAATGCAATACCTTTGACGCGCTCTGGATTGCGCTTGGCCCAGTGGAAAC
