>Addgene plasmid #29644 | pENTR4-HaloTag (w876-1) | addgene partial sequence | sequence record 146332 | pENTR-F 5'-CTACAAACTCTTCCTGTTAGTTAG-3'
CCAATATGATTTATTTTTGACTGATAGTGACCTGTTCGTTGCAACAAATTGATAAGCAATGCTTTTTTAT
AATGCCAACTTTGTACAAAAAAGCAGGCTCCACCATGGCAGAAATCGGTACTGGCTTTCCATTCGACCCC
CATTATGTGGAAGTCCTGGGCGAGCGCATGCACTACGTCGATGTTGGTCCGCGCGATGGCACCCCTGTGC
TGTTCCTGCACGGTAACCCGACCTCCTCCTACGTGTGGCGCAACATCATCCCGCATGTTGCACCGACCCA
TCGCTGCATTGCTCCAGACCTGATCGGTATGGGCAAATCCGACAAACCAGACCTGGGTTATTTCTTCGAC
GACCACGTCCGCTTCATGGATGCCTTCATCGAAGCCCTGGGTCTGGAAGAGGTCGTCCTGGTCATTCACG
ACTGGGGCTCCGCTCTGGGTTTCCACTGGGCCAAGCGCAATCCAGAGCGCGTCAAAGGTATTGCATTTAT
GGAGTTCATCCGCCCTATCCCGACCTGGGACGAATGGCCAGAATTTGCCCGCGAGACCTTCCAGGCCTTC
CGCACCACCGACGTCGGCCGCAAGCTGATCATCGATCAGAACGTTTTTATCGAGGGTACGCTGCCGATGG
GTGTCGTCCGCCCGCTGACTGAAGTCGAGATGGACCATTACCGCGAGCCGTTCCTGAATCCTGTTGACCG
CGAGCCACTGTGGCGCTTCCCAAACGAGCTGCCAATCGCCGGTGAGCCAGCGAACATCGTCGCGCTGGTC
GAAGAATACATGGACTGGCTGCACCAGTCCCCTGTCCCGAAGCTGCTGTTCTGGGGCACCCCAGGCGTTC
TGATCCCACCGGCCGAAGCCGCTCGCCTGGCCAAAAGCCTGCCTAACTGCAAGGCTGTGGACATCGGCCC
GGG
